Addgene plasmid #204132: pJBL3986
Purpose: Thermotoga petrophila (T. pe) fluoride riboswitch, wild type
Depositing lab: Julius Lucks. Depositing organization: Northwestern University. Publication: The effect of pseudoknot base pairing on cotranscriptional structural switching of the fluoride riboswitch. Hertz LM, White EN, Kuznedelov K, Cheng L, Yu AM, Kakkaramadam R, Severinov K, Chen A, Lucks JB. Nucleic Acids Res. 2024 May 8;52(8):4466-4482. doi: 10.1093/nar/gkae231. PubMed 38567721.
Backbone
  Vector backbone: p15A oripACYC
  Total vector size (bp): 3208
  Vector type: Bacterial Expression, Synthetic Biology
Growth in bacteria
  Bacterial resistance: Chloramphenicol, 25 μg/mL
  Growth temperature: 37°C
  Growth strain: DH5alpha
  Copy number: Low Copy
Gene/Insert
  Gene/Insert name: T. pe fluoride riboswitch sfGFP (alt name: superfolder Green Fluorescent Protein)
  Species: Synthetic
  Insert size (bp): 714
Terms and licenses: Academic/Nonprofit Terms; Industry Terms: Not Available to Industry
How to cite: pJBL3986 was a gift from Julius Lucks (Addgene plasmid # 204132 ; http://n2t.net/addgene:204132 ; RRID:Addgene_204132)
