[The description below was written by a language model from this plasmid's Addgene catalogue record and pLannotate feature annotations shown in this document.]
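Description:
pJBL3986 is a small (about 3.2 kb) bacterial expression and synthetic-biology plasmid built on a pACYC-type backbone. It replicates in E. coli from the p15A origin, which keeps copy number low to moderate and is compatible with ColE1-origin plasmids. Selection is by chloramphenicol, through a cat gene driven by its native promoter and followed by the lambda t0 terminator. The annotation also picks up short fragments of IS1, an RSF-type origin, and the tet and lac UV5 promoters. These look like backbone remnants or partial sequence matches rather than functional parts of the design.

The payload is a fluoride-responsive reporter cassette. The strong constitutive J23119 promoter (the variant ending in an SpeI site) drives transcription directly into the wild-type Thermotoga petrophila fluoride riboswitch, which matches the Rfam fluoride riboswitch family. A 714 bp superfolder GFP coding sequence follows, and the unit is closed by tandem rrnB T1 and T7Te terminators. Because the riboswitch sits in the 5' leader of the sfGFP transcript, ligand-dependent folding of the RNA controls whether the reporter downstream is expressed, so fluorescence reports switching in cells. Fluoride riboswitches of this class generally act transcriptionally: fluoride stabilises a pseudoknotted aptamer that prevents formation of an intrinsic terminator. The record itself does not annotate the expression platform.

The construct serves as the wild-type reference in work on how pseudoknot base pairing affects cotranscriptional structural switching of the fluoride riboswitch, presumably for comparison with mutant variants.
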