Features (pLannotate 1.2.2; 13 found; start..end, strand, type, name):
     16..50      +  promoter       J23119(SpeI) promoter: bacterial promoter (Registry of Standard Biological Parts BBa J23119) modified to end with an SpeI site
     45..108     +  ncRNA          Fluoride: Accession: RF01734 - Fluoride riboswitch
    150..863     +  CDS            Superfolder GFP: Superfolder GFP is a basic (constitutively fluorescent) green fluorescent protein published in 2005, derived from Aequorea victoria. It is reported to be a very rapidly-maturing weak dimer.
    899..970     +  terminator     rrnB T1 terminator: transcription terminator T1 from the E. coli rrnB gene
    986..1013    +  terminator     T7Te terminator: phage T7 early transcription terminator
   1071..1168    +  promoter       cat promoter: promoter of the E. coli cat gene encoding chloramphenicol acetyltransferase
   1169..1825    +  CDS            cat: CAT_ECOLX - Experimental evidence at protein level: Swiss-Prot protein existence level 1. This enzyme is an effector of chloramphenicol resistance in bacteria. From Escherichia coli. This protein is used as a marker in many commonly used cloning vectors, such as pACYC184.
   1849..1943    +  terminator     lambda t0 terminator: transcription terminator from phage lambda
   2079..2222    +  mobile_element IS1 (fragment): prokaryotic transposable element IS1
   2341..2396    -  rep_origin     RSF ori (fragment): Plasmids containing the RSF 1030 origin of replication can be propagated in E. coli cells that contain additional plasmids with compatible origins.
   2484..3029    -  rep_origin     p15A ori: Plasmids containing the medium-copy-number p15A origin of replication can be propagated in E. coli cells that contain a second plasmid with the ColE1 origin.
   3141..3165    +  promoter       tet promoter (fragment): E. coli promoter for tetracycline efflux protein gene
   3186..3207    +  promoter       lac UV5 promoter (fragment): E. coli lac promoter with an "up" mutation
>Addgene plasmid #204132 | pJBL3986 | addgene full sequence | sequence record 404781 | Addgene NGS Result
GAATTCTAAAGATCTTTGACAGCTAGCTCAGTCCTAGGTATAATACTAGTAACGGGCGATGAGGCCCGCC
CAAACTGCCCTGAAGAGGGCTGATGGCCTCTACTGGCTTGATCAGTAGAGGCCATTTTCTTTTGTAGGAG
GAAGGATCTATGAGCAAAGGAGAAGAACTTTTCACTGGAGTTGTCCCAATTCTTGTTGAATTAGATGGTG
ATGTTAATGGGCACAAATTTTCTGTCCGTGGAGAGGGTGAAGGTGATGCTACAAACGGAAAACTCACCCT
TAAATTTATTTGCACTACTGGAAAACTACCTGTTCCGTGGCCAACACTTGTCACTACTCTGACCTATGGT
GTTCAATGCTTTTCCCGTTATCCGGATCACATGAAACGGCATGACTTTTTCAAGAGTGCCATGCCCGAAG
GTTATGTACAGGAACGCACTATATCTTTCAAAGATGACGGGACCTACAAGACGCGTGCTGAAGTCAAGTT
TGAAGGTGATACCCTTGTTAATCGTATCGAGTTAAAGGGTATTGATTTTAAAGAAGATGGAAACATTCTT
GGACACAAACTCGAGTACAACTTTAACTCACACAATGTATACATCACGGCAGACAAACAAAAGAATGGAA
TCAAAGCTAACTTCAAAATTCGCCACAACGTTGAAGATGGTTCCGTTCAACTAGCAGACCATTATCAACA
AAATACTCCAATTGGCGATGGCCCTGTCCTTTTACCAGACAACCATTACCTGTCGACACAATCTGTCCTT
TCGAAAGATCCCAACGAAAAGCGTGACCACATGGTCCTTCTTGAGTTTGTAACTGCTGCTGGGATTACAC
ATGGCATGGATGAGCTCTACAAATAAGGATCCAAACTCGAGTAAGGATCTCCAGGCATCAAATAAAACGA
AAGGCTCAGTCGAAAGACTGGGCCTTTCGTTTTATCTGTTGTTTGTCGGTGAACGCTCTCTACTAGAGTC
ACACTGGCTCACCTTCGGGTGGGCCTTTCTGCGTTTATACCTAGGGTACGGTTTTGGGATCCTTACTCGA
GTCTAGACTGCAGTTGATCGGGCACGTAAGAGGTTCCAACTTTCACCATAATGAAATAAGATCACTACCG
GGCGTATTTTTTGAGTTATCGAGATTTTCAGGAGCTAAGGAAGCTAAAATGGAGAAAAAAATCACTGGAT
ATACCACCGTTGATATATCCCAATGGCATCGTAAAGAACATTTTGAGGCATTTCAGTCAGTTGCTCAATG
TACCTATAACCAGACCGTTCAGCTGGATATTACGGCCTTTTTAAAGACCGTAAAGAAAAATAAGCACAAG
TTTTATCCGGCCTTTATTCACATTCTTGCCCGCCTGATGAATGCTCATCCGGAATTTCGTATGGCAATGA
AAGACGGTGAGCTGGTGATATGGGATAGTGTTCACCCTTGTTACACCGTTTTCCATGAGCAAACTGAAAC
GTTTTCATCGCTCTGGAGTGAATACCACGACGATTTCCGGCAGTTTCTACACATATATTCGCAAGATGTG
GCGTGTTACGGTGAAAACCTGGCCTATTTCCCTAAAGGGTTTATTGAGAATATGTTTTTCGTCTCAGCCA
ATCCCTGGGTGAGTTTCACCAGTTTTGATTTAAACGTGGCCAATATGGACAACTTCTTCGCCCCCGTTTT
CACCATGGGCAAATATTATACGCAAGGCGACAAGGTGCTGATGCCGCTGGCGATTCAGGTTCATCATGCC
GTTTGTGATGGCTTCCATGTCGGCAGAATGCTTAATGAATTACAACAGTACTGCGATGAGTGGCAGGGCG
GGGCGTAATTTGATATCGAGCTCGCTTGGACTCCTGTTGATAGATCCAGTAATGACCTCAGAACTCCATC
TGGATTTGTTCAGAACGCTCGGTTGCCGCCGGGCGTTTTTTATTGGTGAGAATCCAAGCCTCCGATCAAC
GTCTCATTTTCGCCAAAAGTTGGCCCAGGGCTTCCCGGTATCAACAGGGACACCAGGATTTATTTATTCT
GCGAAGTGATCTTCCGTCACAGGTATTTATTCGGCGCAAAGTGCGTCGGGTGATGCTGCCAACTTACTGA
TTTAGTGTATGATGGTGTTTTTGAGGTGCTCCAGTGGCTTCTGTTTCTATCAGCTGTCCCTCCTGTTCAG
CTACTGACGGGGTGGTGCGTAACGGCAAAAGCACCGCCGGACATCAGCGCTAGCGGAGTGTATACTGGCT
TACTATGTTGGCACTGATGAGGGTGTCAGTGAAGTGCTTCATGTGGCAGGAGAAAAAAGGCTGCACCGGT
GCGTCAGCAGAATATGTGATACAGGATATATTCCGCTTCCTCGCTCACTGACTCGCTACGCTCGGTCGTT
CGACTGCGGCGAGCGGAAATGGCTTACGAACGGGGCGGAGATTTCCTGGAAGATGCCAGGAAGATACTTA
ACAGGGAAGTGAGAGGGCCGCGGCAAAGCCGTTTTTCCATAGGCTCCGCCCCCCTGACAAGCATCACGAA
ATCTGACGCTCAAATCAGTGGTGGCGAAACCCGACAGGACTATAAAGATACCAGGCGTTTCCCCCTGGCG
GCTCCCTCGTGCGCTCTCCTGTTCCTGCCTTTCGGTTTACCGGTGTCATTCCGCTGTTATGGCCGCGTTT
GTCTCATTCCACGCCTGACACTCAGTTCCGGGTAGGCAGTTCGCTCCAAGCTGGACTGTATGCACGAACC
CCCCGTTCAGTCCGACCGCTGCGCCTTATCCGGTAACTATCGTCTTGAGTCCAACCCGGAAAGACATGCA
AAAGCACCACTGGCAGCAGCCACTGGTAATTGATTTAGAGGAGTTAGTCTTGAAGTCATGCGCCGGTTAA
GGCTAAACTGAAAGGACAAGTTTTGGTGACTGCGCTCCTCCAAGCCAGTTACCTCGGTTCAAAGAGTTGG
TAGCTCAGAGAACCTTCGAAAAACCGCCCTGCAAGGCGGTTTTTTCGTTTTCAGAGCAAGAGATTACGCG
CAGACCAAAACGATCTCAAGAAGATCATCTTATTAATCAGATAAAATATTTCTAGATTTCAGTGCAATTT
ATCTCTTCAAATGTAGCACCTGAAGTCAGCCCCATACGATATAAGTTGTAATTCTCATGTTTGACAGCTT
ATCATCGATAAGCTTCCGATGGCGCGCCGAGAGGCTTTACACTTTATGCTTCCGGCT
